>Addgene plasmid #71866 | pLJM60-FLAG-SLC38A9.1 L74A | depositor partial sequence | sequence record 133393 | insert
ATGGCTAACATGAACAGTGACTCAAGACATCTGGGAACAAGCGAGGTGGACCACGAGCGGGACCCTGGCC
CTATGAACATTCAGTTTGAGCCCTCCGACCTGCGGTCTAAGAGACCCTTCTGCATCGAACCTACCAACAT
TGTGAACGTCAATCACGTGATCCAGAGGGTCAGTGATCATGCATCAGCCATGAATAAGCGAATTCACTAC
TATTCCCGGGCCACCACACCCGCTGACAAAGCACTGATCGCCCCTGATCATGTGGTCCCAGCACCCGAGG
AATGTTACGTGTATAGCCCTCTGGGATCCGCCTACAAGCTGCAGAGCTACACCGAGGGGTATGGAAAAAA
CACATCCCTGGTGACTATTTTTATGATCTGGAATACCATGATGGGGACAAGTATTCTGTCAATCCCATGG
GGAATCAAGCAGGCCGGGTTCACTACCGGAATGTGCGTGATCATTCTGATGGGCCTGCTGACCCTGTACT
GCTGTTATAGGGTGGTCAAATCTCGCACAATGATGTTTTCACTGGACACAACTAGCTGGGAGTACCCCGA
TGTGTGTCGGCACTATTTTGGAAGCTTCGGCCAGTGGAGCTCCCTGCTGTTCAGCCTGGTGTCCCTGATT
GGCGCTATGATCGTGTACTGGGTCCTGATGAGCAACTTCCTGTTTAATACCGGGAAGTTCATCTTTAACT
TCATCCACCATATCAACGACACCGATACAATCCTGTCTACAAACAATAGTAACCCTGTGATTTGCCCATC
TGCCGGAAGTGGCGGGCATCCAGACAACTCTAGTATGATCTTTTACGCTAATGATACTGGCGCACAGCAG
TTCGAGAAGTGGTGGGACAAAAGCAGAACCGTGCCCTTTTATCTGGTCGGCCTGCTGCTGCCTCTGCTGA
ACTTTAAGTCCCCATCTTTCTTTAGTAAATTCAATATCCTGGGGACAGTGTCAGTCCTGTACCTGATTTT
TCTGGTGACTTTCAAAGCAGTCCGCCTGGGATTCCACCTGGAATTTCATTGGTTCATCCCAACTGAGTTC
TTTGTGCCCGAAATTCGATTTCAGTTCCCACAGCTGACTGGAGTGCTGACCCTGGCCTTCTTTATCCACA
ATTGCATCATTACACTGCTGAAGAACAATAAGAAACAGGAGAACAATGTGCGGGACCTGTGTATCGCTTA
TATGCTGGTCACTCTGACCTACCTGTATATTGGGGTGCTGGTCTTTGCATCATTCCCTAGCCCCCCTCTG
TCTAAAGATTGTATCGAACAGAACTTTCTGGACAATTTCCCATCAAGCGATACACTGAGTTTCATTGCCA
GAATCTTTCTGCTGTTCCAGATGATGACTGTGTACCCCCTGCTGGGGTATCTGGCTAGGGTCCAGCTGCT
GGGCCACATTTTTGGGGATATCTACCCTAGCATTTTCCATGTGCTGATCCTGAACCTGATCATTGTGGGC
GCCGGGGTCATCATGGCTTGCTTCTACCCTAATATTGGAGGCATCATTAGGTATTCCGGAGCCGCTTGTG
GCCTGGCTTTTGTGTTCATCTACCCATCCCTGATCTACATCATTTCTCTGCACCAGGAGGAACGCCTGAC
CTGGCCCAAGCTGATCTTTCATGTGTTCATCATTATCCTGGGCGTGGCAAACCTGATTGTCCAGTTCTTT
ATGTGA
