>Addgene plasmid #71866 | pLJM60-FLAG-SLC38A9.1 L74A | addgene partial sequence | sequence record 135257 | hGata4-rev 5'-ATTGTGGATGAATACTGCC-3'
GGCCGCTCACATAAAGAACTGGACAATCAGGTTTGCCACGCCCAGGATAATGATGAACACATGAAAGATC
AGCTTGGGCCAGGTCAGGCGTTCCTCCTGGTGCAGAGAAATGATGTAGATCAGGGATGGGTAGATGAACA
CAAAAGCCAGGCCACAAGCGGCTCCGGAATACCTAATGATGCCTCCAATATTAGGGTAGAAGCAAGCCAT
GATGACCCCGGCGCCCACAATGATCAGGTTCAGGATCAGCACATGGAAAATGCTAGGGTAGATATCCCCA
AAAATGTGGCCCAGCAGCTGGACCCTAGCCAGATACCCCAGCAGGGGGTACACAGTCATCATCTGGAACA
GCAGAAAGATTCTGGCAATGAAACTCAGTGTATCGCTTGATGGGAAATTGTCCAGAAAGTTCTGTTCGAT
ACAATCTTTAGACAGAGGGGGGCTAGGGAATGATGCAAAGACCAGCACCCCAATATACAGGTAGGTCAGA
GTGACCAGCATATAAGCGATACACAGGTCCCGCACATTGTTCTCCTGTTTCTTATTGTTCTTCAGCAGTG
TAATGATGCAATTGTGGATAAAGAAGGCCAGGGTCAGCACTCCAGTCAGCTGTGGGAACTGAAATCGAAT
TTCGGGCACAAAGAACTCAGTTGGGATGAACCAATGAAATTCCAGGTGGAATCCCAGGCGGACTGCTTTG
AAAGTCACCAGAAAAATCAGGTACAGGACTGACACTGTCCCCAGGATATTGAATTTACTAAAGAAAGATG
GGGACTTAAAGTTCAGCAGAGGCAGCAGCAGGCCGACCAGATAAAAGGGCACGGTTCTGCTTTTGTCCCA
CCACTTCTCGAACTGCTGTGCGCCAGTATCATTAGCGTAAAAGATCATA
