>Addgene plasmid #71866 | pLJM60-FLAG-SLC38A9.1 L74A | addgene partial sequence | sequence record 135258 | CMV-F 5'-CGCAAATGGGCGGTAGGCGTG-3'
ACCGTCAGATCGCCTGGAGACGCCATCCACGCTGTTTTGACCTCCATAGAAGACACCGGGACCGATCCAG
CCTCCGCGGCCGGGAACGGTGCATTGGAACGCGGATTCCCCGTGCCAAGAGTGACGTAAGTACCGCCTAT
AGAGTCTATAGGCCCACCCCCTTGGCTTCGTTAGAACGCGGCTACAATTAATACATAACCTTATGTATCA
TACACATACGATTTAGGTGACACTATAGAATAACATCCACTTTGCCTTTCTCTCCACAGGTGTCCACTCC
CAGGTCCAACTGCACCTCGGTTCTATCGATTGAATTCACCATGGAAATGGACTACAAGGATGACGATGAC
AAGGGTGGTGGTGGTGGTGCGTCGACAATGGCTAACATGAACAGTGACTCAAGACATCTGGGAACAAGCG
AGGTGGACCACGAGCGGGACCCTGGCCCTATGAACATTCAGTTTGAGCCCTCCGACCTGCGGTCTAAGAG
ACCCTTCTGCATCGAACCTACCAACATTGTGAACGTCAATCACGTGATCCAGAGGGTCAGTGATCATGCA
TCAGCCATGAATAAGCGAATTCACTACTATTCCCGGGCCACCACACCCGCTGACAAAGCACTGATCGCCC
CTGATCATGTGGTCCCAGCACCCGAGGAATGTTACGTGTATAGCCCTCTGGGATCCGCCTACAAGCTGCA
GAGCTACACCGAGGGGTATGGAAAAAACACATCCCTGGTGACTATTTTTATGATCTGGAATACCATGATG
GGGACAAGTATTCTGTCAATCCCATGGGGAATCAAGCAGGCCGGGTTCACTACCGGAATGTGCGTGATCA
TTCTGATGGGCCTGCTGACCCTGTACTGCTGTTA
