[The description below was written by a language model from this plasmid's Addgene catalogue record.]
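Description:
pLJM60-FLAG-SLC38A9.1 L74A is a lentiviral mammalian expression plasmid built on the pLJM60 backbone, with a total size of about 10.3 kb (an 8.6 kb backbone plus a 1.7 kb insert). It is propagated in bacteria under ampicillin selection, and a recombination-deficient strain is recorded as the growth host, a common choice for lentiviral plasmids because their repeated long terminal repeat sequences can recombine. In mammalian cells, a puromycin marker allows selection of transduced cells that have integrated the provirus. No feature table is provided, so the replication origin, the specific lentiviral elements and the promoter driving the puromycin marker are not stated in the record.

The payload is a codon-optimized human SLC38A9 isoform 1 coding sequence (also known as URLC11) carrying a point mutation that changes leucine 74 to alanine. It was cloned between SalI and NotI sites, both of which remain intact, and is expressed from a CMV promoter. The backbone supplies an N-terminal FLAG epitope, so the protein is produced as a FLAG fusion that can be detected or immunoprecipitated with anti-FLAG reagents.

The stated purpose is lentiviral stable expression. The associated publication identifies SLC38A9 as a lysosomal amino acid transporter that signals arginine sufficiency to mTORC1, so this construct presumably serves as a point-mutant counterpart to the wild-type protein for structure-function studies in that pathway. The record does not state the specific functional consequence of the L74A substitution.
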