Addgene plasmid #71866: pLJM60-FLAG-SLC38A9.1 L74A
Purpose: lentiviral stable expression
Depositing lab: David Sabatini. Depositing organization: Whitehead Institute for Biomedical Research. Publication: Metabolism. Lysosomal amino acid transporter SLC38A9 signals arginine sufficiency to mTORC1. Wang S, Tsun ZY, Wolfson RL, Shen K, Wyant GA, Plovanich ME, Yuan ED, Jones TD, Chantranupong L, Comb W, Wang T, Bar-Peled L, Zoncu R, Straub C, Kim C, Park J, Sabatini BL, Sabatini DM. Science. 2015 Jan 9;347(6218):188-94. doi: 10.1126/science.1257132. Epub 2015 Jan 7. PubMed 25567906.
Backbone
  Vector backbone: pLJM60
  Backbone size w/o insert (bp): 8613
  Total vector size (bp): 10299
  Vector type: Mammalian Expression, Lentiviral
  Selectable markers: Puromycin
Growth in bacteria
  Bacterial resistance: Ampicillin, 100 μg/mL
  Growth temperature: 37°C
  Growth strain: NEB Stable
  Copy number: Unknown
Gene/Insert
  Gene/Insert name: SLC38A9.1 (alt name: URLC11)
  Species: H. sapiens (human)
  Insert size (bp): 1686
  Mutation: codon optimized, Leucine 74 mutated to Alanine
  GenBank ID: NM_173514.3
  Entrez Gene: SLC38A9 (a.k.a. URLC11)
  Promoter: CMV
  Tag / fusion protein: FLAG (N terminal on backbone)
  Cloning method: Restriction Enzyme; 5′ cloning site Sal1 (not destroyed); 3′ cloning site Not1 (not destroyed)
  Sequencing primers: 5′ pLJM-F ATGTCGTAACAACTCCGCCCCATT; 3′ pLJM-R TAGTTTGTATGTCTGTTGCTATTA
Terms and licenses: Academic/Nonprofit Terms; Industry Terms: Not Available to Industry
How to cite: pLJM60-FLAG-SLC38A9.1 L74A was a gift from David Sabatini (Addgene plasmid # 71866 ; http://n2t.net/addgene:71866 ; RRID:Addgene_71866)
